Addgene plasmid #33041: pRK5-Myc-TEAD4-Y429H
Depositing lab: Kunliang Guan. Publication: Structural insights into the YAP and TEAD complex. Li Z, Zhao B, Wang P, Chen F, Dong Z, Yang H, Guan KL, Xu Y. Genes Dev. 2010 Feb 1;24(3):235-40. 10.1101/gad.1865810 PubMed 20123905.
Backbone
  Vector backbone: pRK5
  Backbone size w/o insert (bp): 4700
  Vector type: Mammalian Expression
Growth in bacteria
  Bacterial resistance: Ampicillin, 100 μg/mL
  Growth temperature: 37°C
  Growth strain: DH5alpha
  Copy number: Unknown
Gene/Insert
  Gene/Insert name: TEAD4
  Species: H. sapiens (human)
  Mutation: Y429H
  Entrez Gene: TEAD4 (a.k.a. EFTR-2, RTEF1, TCF13L1, TEF-3, TEF3, TEFR-1, hRTEF-1B)
  Tag / fusion protein: Myc (N terminal on insert)
Terms and licenses: Academic/Nonprofit Terms; Industry Terms: Not Available to Industry
How to cite: pRK5-Myc-TEAD4-Y429H was a gift from Kunliang Guan (Addgene plasmid # 33041 ; http://n2t.net/addgene:33041 ; RRID:Addgene_33041)
