[The description below was written by a language model from this plasmid's Addgene catalogue record.]
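Description:
pRK5-Myc-TEAD4-Y429H is a mammalian expression plasmid built on the pRK5 backbone (about 4.7 kb without insert). It is propagated in E. coli under ampicillin selection; the record lists the copy number as unknown and gives no mammalian selection marker, which suggests use by transient transfection. No feature table is provided. The promoter, polyadenylation signal and origin of replication are therefore not stated in the record, although pRK5-family vectors generally drive expression from a CMV promoter.

The insert is human TEAD4, also known as TEF-3 or RTEF1, a member of the TEA-domain family of transcription factors. These factors act as DNA-binding partners for the Hippo pathway co-activator YAP. The coding sequence carries a Y429H point mutation, substituting histidine for tyrosine at position 429. It is fused at its N terminus to a Myc epitope tag, so the expressed protein can be detected or immunoprecipitated with anti-Myc antibodies.

The plasmid was deposited with a structural study of the YAP–TEAD complex, so the mutation was most likely introduced to test the role of this residue in the interaction with YAP, though the record does not describe its functional effect. Typical uses would include co-immunoprecipitation, reporter or other cell-based assays comparing this mutant with wild-type Myc-TEAD4 to examine YAP binding and TEAD-dependent transcription.
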