>Addgene plasmid #33041 | pRK5-Myc-TEAD4-Y429H | addgene partial sequence | sequence record 41226 | SP6 5'-ATTTAGGTGACACTATAG-3'
CACTTCCCAGGTCCAACTGCACCTCGGTTCTATCGATCCCACCATGGAGCAGAAGCTGATCAGCGAGGAG
GACCTGCTCGAGGGATCCTATGGTCGGAACGAGCTGATTGCCCGCTACATCAAGCTCCGGACAGGGAAGA
CCCGCACCAGGAAGCAGGTCTCCAGCCACATCCAGGTGCTGGCTCGTCGCAAAGCTCGCGAGATCCAGGC
CAAGCTAAAGGACCAGGCAGCTAAGGACAAGGCCCTGCAGAGCATGGCTGCCATGTCGTCTGCACAGATC
ATCTCCGCCACGGCCTTCCACAGTAGCATGGCCCTCGCCCGGGGCCCCGGCCGCCCAGCAGTCTCAGGGT
TTTGGCAAGGAGCTTTGCCAGGCCAAGCCGGAACGTCCCATGATGTGAAGCCTTTCTCTCAGCAAACCTA
TGCTGTCCAGCCTCCGCTGCCTCTGCCAGGGTTTGAGTCTCCTGCAGGGCCCGCCCCATCGCCCTCTGCG
CCCCCGGCACCCCCATGGCAGGGCCGCAGCGTGGCCAGCTCCAAGCTCTGGATGTTGGAGTTCTCTGCCT
TCCTGGAGCAGCAGCAGGACCCGGACACGTACAACAAGCACCTGTTCGTGCACATTGGCCAGTCCAGCCC
AAGCTACAGCGACCCCTACCTCGAAGCCGTGGACATCCGCCAAATCTATGACAAATTCCCGGAGAAAAAG
GGTGGACTCAAGGATCTCTTCGAACGGGGACCCTCCAATGCCTTTTTTCTTGTGAAGTTCTGGGCAGACC
TCAACACCAACATCGAGGATGAAGGCAGCTCCTTCTATGGGGTCTCCAGCCAGTATGAGAGCCCCGAGAA
CATGATCATCACCTGCTCCACGAAGGTCTGCTCTTTCGGCAAGCAGGTGGTGGAGAAAGTTGAGACAGAG
TATGCTCGCTATGAGAATGGACACTACTCTTAC
