>Addgene plasmid #33041 | pRK5-Myc-TEAD4-Y429H | addgene partial sequence | sequence record 42785 | SV40pA-R 5'-GAAATTTGTGATGCTATTGC-3'
TAGCTGCATAACAAGTTGGGCCATGGCGGCCAAGCTTCTAATCTAGAATTCTCATTCTTTCACCAGCCTG
TGGATGTGGTGCTGAGCCCCGTGCTCACTGGCTGACACCTCAAAGACATAGGCAATGCACAGCAAGGTCT
CCTGTGTGTCTCTGTTGGTGACCACCTGCAGGATGGTGAAGTTCTCCAGCACGCTGTTCATCATGTACTT
CTCAGGGAGGTGCTTGAGCTTGTGGATGAAGTTGATCATGTACTCACAGAGCGGGGACCGGTGGATGCGG
TAAGAGTAGTGTCCATTCTCATANCGAGCATACTCTGTCTCAACTTTCTCCACCACCTGCTTGCCGAAAG
AGCAGACCTTCGTGGAGCAGGTGATGATCATGTTCTCGGGGCTCTCA
