>Addgene plasmid #33041 | pRK5-Myc-TEAD4-Y429H | addgene partial sequence | sequence record 45125 | SV40pA-R 5'-GAAATTTGTGATGCTATTGC-3'
GGCGGCCAAGCTTCTAATCTAGAATTCTCATTCTTTCACCAGCCTGTGGATGTGGTGCTGAGCCCCGTGC
TCACTGGCTGACACCTCAAAGACATAGGCAATGCACAGCAAGGTCTCCTGTGTGTCTCTGTTGGTGACCA
CCTGCAGGATGGTGAAGTTCTCCAGCACGCTGTTCATCATGTACTTCTCAGGGAGGTGCTTGAGCTTGTG
GATGAAGTTGATCATGTACTCACAGAGCGGGGACCGGTGGATGCGGTAAGAGTAGTGTCCATTCTCATAG
CGAGCATACTCTGTCTCAACTTTCTCCACCACCTGCTTGCCGAAAGAGCAGACCTTCGTGGAGCAGGTGA
TGATCATGTTCTCGGGGCTCTCATACTGGCTGGAGACCCCATAGAAGGAGCTGCCTTCATCCTCGATGTT
GGTGTTGAGGTCTGCCCAGAACTTCACAAGAAAAAAGGCATTGGAGGGTCCCCGTTCGAAGAGATCCTTG
AGTCCACCCTTTTTCTCCGGGAATTTGTCATAGATTTGGCGGATGTCCACGGCTTCGAGGTAGGGGTCGC
TGTAGCTTGGGCTGGACTGGCCAATGTGCACGAACAGGTGCTTGTTGTACGTGTCCGGGTCCTGCTGCTG
CTCCAGGAAGGCAGAGAACTCCAACATCCAGAGCTTGGAGCTGGCCACGCTGCGGCCCTGCCATGGGGGT
GCCGGGGGCGCAGAGGGCGATGGGGCGGGCCCTGCAGGAGACTCAAACCCTGGCAGAGGCAGCGGAGGCT
GGACAGCATA
